Addgene plasmid #128289: pSM015
Purpose: asymmetric plasmid partitioning E. coli - regulatory plasmid
Depositing lab: Matthew Bennett. Depositing organization: Rice University. Publication: A synthetic system for asymmetric cell division in Escherichia coli. Molinari S, Shis DL, Bhakta SP, Chappell J, Igoshin OA, Bennett MR. Nat Chem Biol. 2019 Sep;15(9):917-924. doi: 10.1038/s41589-019-0339-x. Epub 2019 Aug 12. PubMed 31406375.
Backbone
  Vector backbone: p15A
  Vector type: Bacterial Expression
Growth in bacteria
  Bacterial resistance: Ampicillin, 100 μg/mL
  Growth temperature: 37°C
  Growth strain: DH5alpha
  Copy number: Unknown
Gene/Insert
  Gene/Insert name: Para - lp-cfp-parB
  Cloning method: Unknown
Terms and licenses: Academic/Nonprofit Terms; Industry Terms: Not Available to Industry
Depositor comments: Cloning method: Golden Gate.
How to cite: pSM015 was a gift from Matthew Bennett (Addgene plasmid # 128289 ; http://n2t.net/addgene:128289 ; RRID:Addgene_128289)
