[The description below was written by a language model from this plasmid's Addgene catalogue record and pLannotate feature annotations shown in this document.]
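Description:
pSM015 is a bacterial expression plasmid built on a p15A backbone for use in E. coli, described by its depositors as the regulatory plasmid of a synthetic asymmetric plasmid partitioning system. It replicates from the medium-copy p15A origin, which is compatible with ColE1-type plasmids and so allows it to be maintained alongside other components of a multi-plasmid circuit. It is selected with ampicillin through a β-lactamase gene driven by its own bla promoter. The annotated 4.8 kb sequence also contains short remnants of a tetracycline resistance gene, an IS1 element and an RSF origin. These are most likely backbone leftovers rather than functional parts.

The payload, named Para - lp-cfp-parB, is an arabinose-inducible cassette. An araBAD promoter, annotated as a fragment spanning the sequence origin, sits upstream of an ECFP coding sequence. A short linker annotated as a multiple cloning site joins ECFP to parB from Caulobacter crescentus, and a T7Te terminator follows. ParB is a DNA-binding chromosome partitioning protein, so the cyan fusion allows both inducible expression and visualisation of the protein. The record does not define the "lp" element in the insert name, and no araC gene is annotated, so the arabinose regulator is presumably supplied by the host or another plasmid.

Upstream of the promoter region the table also lists a lac operator and a short sequence matching a Myc epitope tag (with an overlapping N-MYC homology hit). The record does not explain the role of these elements. The plasmid was assembled by Golden Gate cloning and is intended for engineering asymmetric cell division in E. coli.
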