Features (pLannotate 1.2.2; 14 found; start..end, strand, type, name):
      1..38      +  promoter       araBAD promoter (fragment): araBAD; promoter of the L-arabinose operon of E. coli; the araC regulatory gene is transcribed in the opposite direction (Guzman et al., 1995)
    154..870     +  CDS            ECFP: ECFP is a basic (constitutively fluorescent) cyan fluorescent protein published in 1996, derived from Aequorea victoria. It has low acid sensitivity.
    871..927     +  misc_feature   MCS: multiple cloning site
    919..1809    +  CDS            parB: PARB_CAUVC - Experimental evidence at protein level: Swiss-Prot protein existence level 1. Involved in chromosome partition. Localize to both poles of the predivisional cell following completion of DNA replication. Binds to the DNA origin of replication. From Caulobacter vibrioides (strain ATCC 19089 / CB15) (Caulobacter crescentus).
   1957..1984    +  terminator     T7Te terminator: phage T7 early transcription terminator
   2115..2975    -  CDS            AmpR: β-lactamase; bla; confers resistance to ampicillin, carbenicillin, and related antibiotics
   2976..3080    -  promoter       AmpR promoter: bla
   3230..3373    +  mobile_element IS1 (fragment): prokaryotic transposable element IS1
   3492..3547    -  rep_origin     RSF ori (fragment): Plasmids containing the RSF 1030 origin of replication can be propagated in E. coli cells that contain additional plasmids with compatible origins.
   3635..4180    -  rep_origin     p15A ori: Plasmids containing the medium-copy-number p15A origin of replication can be propagated in E. coli cells that contain a second plasmid with the ColE1 origin.
   4217..4337    -  CDS            TcR (fragment): tetracycline efflux protein; tet; confers resistance to tetracycline
   4433..4449    +  protein_bind   lac operator: The lac repressor binds to the lac operator to inhibit transcription in E. coli. This inhibition can be relieved by adding lactose or isopropyl-β-D-thiogalactopyranoside (IPTG). lac repressor encoded by lacI
   4465..4683    +  CDS            N-MYC2 (fragment): MYC2_MARMO - Protein inferred from homology: Swiss-Prot protein existence level 3. From Marmota monax (Woodchuck).
   4651..4680    +  CDS            Myc: Myc (human c-Myc proto-oncogene) epitope tag
>Addgene plasmid #128289 | pSM015 | addgene full sequence | sequence record 251630 | Addgene NGS Result
CATAGCATTTTTATCCATAAGATTAGCGGATCCTACCTTTTACTTCTTGCCATCGACTACGGATACTGAG
CACATGCATGCCACTTAAAAAGGAGATCAACAATGAAAGCAATTTTCGTACTGAAACATCTTAATCATGC
TAAGGAGACTAGTATGGTGAGCAAGGGCGAGGAGCTGTTCACCGGGGTGGTGCCCATCCTGGTCGAGCTG
GACGGCGACGTAAACGGCCACAAGTTCAGCGTGTCCGGCGAGGGCGAGGGCGATGCCACCTACGGCAAGC
TGACCCTGAAGTTCATCTGCACCACCGGCAAGCTGCCCGTGCCCTGGCCCACCCTCGTGACCACCCTGAC
CTGGGGCGTGCAGTGCTTCAGCCGCTACCCCGACCACATGAAGCAGCACGACTTCTTCAAGTCCGCCATG
CCCGAAGGCTACGTCCAGGAGCGCACCATCTTCTTCAAGGACGACGGCAACTACAAGACCCGCGCCGAGG
TGAAGTTCGAGGGCGACACCCTGGTGAACCGCATCGAGCTGAAGGGCATCGACTTCAAGGAGGACGGCAA
CATCCTGGGGCACAAGCTGGAGTACAACTACATCAGCCACAACGTCTATATCACCGCCGACAAGCAGAAG
AACGGCATCAAGGCCAACTTCAAGATCCGCCACAACATCGAGGACGGCAGCGTGCAGCTCGCCGACCACT
ACCAGCAGAACACCCCCATCGGCGACGGCCCCGTGCTGCTGCCCGACAACCACTACCTGAGCACCCAGTC
CGCCCTGAGCAAAGACCCCAACGAGAAGCGCGATCACATGGTCCTGCTGGAGTTCGTGACCGCCGCCGGG
ATCACTCTCGGCATGGACGAGCTGTACAAGAGATCTCGAGCTCAAGCTTCGAATTCTGCAGTCGACGGTA
CCGCGGGCCCGGGATCCATGTCCGAAGGGCGTCGTGGTCTGGGTCGAGGGCTTTCGGCCCTGCTGGGCGA
GGTCGACGCCGCGCCGGCTCAGGCGCCGGGCGAGCAGCTTGGCGGTTCCCGTGAAGCGCCGATCGAAATC
CTGCAGCGCAATCCCGACCAGCCCCGTCGGACCTTCCGCGAGGAAGACCTCGAGGATCTGTCAAACTCGA
TCCGTGAGAAGGGCGTTCTGCAGCCGATCCTGGTGCGGCCGTCGCCGGATACGGCTGGCGAGTACCAGAT
CGTCGCCGGCGAGCGCCGTTGGCGCGCAGCCCAGCGGGCGGGCCTCAAGACTGTGCCGATCATGGTGCGC
GAGCTCGACGACCTGGCGGTGCTGGAGATCGGCATCATCGAGAACGTCCAGCGGGCTGATCTGAACGTCC
TGGAAGAAGCGCTCTCCTACAAGGTGCTGATGGAGAAGTTCGAGCGCACCCAGGAGAACATCGCCCAGAC
CATCGGCAAGAGCCGCAGCCACGTGGCCAACACGATGCGCTTGCTGGCCCTACCGGACGAGGTTCAGTCG
CACCTGGTCAGTGGTGAGCTGACGGCCGGCCACGCCCGCGCCATCGCTGCAGCGGCTGACCCGGTGGCCC
TCGCCAAGCAAATCATCGAGGGCGGCTTGTCGGTGCGCGAGACCGAGGCCCTGGCCCGTAAGGCGCCCAA
CCTGTCTGCGGGCAAGAGCAAGGGGGGCCGCCCCCCACGCGTGAAGGACACCGACACCCAGGCGCTGGAG
TCTGACCTGTCCTCGGTTCTGGGTCTGGATGTCTCGATCGACCATCGCGGGTCTACCGGCACGCTGACCA
TCACCTACGCCACCCTCGAGCAGCTCGACGACCTCTGCAACCGACTGACGCGCGGGATCTGAAAGCTTGC
TACGTGCTGCTGAAGTTGCCCGCAACAGAGAGTGGAACCAACCGGTGATACCACGATACTATGACTGAGA
GTCAACGCCATGAGCGGCCTCATTTCTTATTCTGAGTTACAACAGTCCGCACCGCTGTCTCACACTGGCT
CACCTTCGGGTGGGCCTTTCTGCGTTTATATACTAGAGAGAGAATATAAAAAGCCAGATTATTAATCCGG
CTTTTTTATTATTTCCTAGCTAGCCGCACTTATTCAGGCGTAGCAACCAGGCGTTTAAGGGCACCAATAA
CTGCCTTAAAAAAATTACCAATGCTTAATCAGTGAGGCACCTATCTCAGCGATCTGTCTATTTCGTTCAT
CCATAGTTGCCTGACTCCCCGTCGTGTAGATAACTACGATACGGGAGGGCTTACCATCTGGCCCCAGTGC
TGCAATGATACCGCGAGACCCACGCTCACCGGCTCCAGATTTATCAGCAATAAACCAGCCAGCCGGAAGG
GCCGAGCGCAGAAGTGGTCCTGCAACTTTATCCGCCTCCATCCAGTCTATTAATTGTTGCCGGGAAGCTA
GAGTAAGTAGTTCGCCAGTTAATAGTTTGCGCAACGTTGTTGCCATTGCTACAGGCATCGTGGTGTCACG
CTCGTCGTTTGGTATGGCTTCATTCAGCTCCGGTTCCCAACGATCAAGGCGAGTTACATGATCCCCCATG
TTGTGCAAAAAAGCGGTTAGCTCCTTCGGTCCTCCGATCGTTGTCAGAAGTAAGTTGGCCGCAGTGTTAT
CACTCATGGTTATGGCAGCACTGCATAATTCTCTTACTGTCATGCCATCCGTAAGATGCTTTTCTGTGAC
TGGTGAGTACTCAACCAAGTCATTCTGAGAATAGTGTATGCGGCGACCGAGTTGCTCTTGCCCGGCGTCA
ATACGGGATAATACCGCGCCACATAGCAGAACTTTAAAAGTGCTCATCATTGGAAAACGTTCTTCGGGGC
GAAAACTCTCAAGGATCTTACCGCTGTTGAGATCCAGTTCGATGTAACCCACTCGTGCACCCAACTGATC
TTCAGCATCTTTTACTTTCACCAGCGTTTCTGGGTGAGCAAAAACAGGAAGGCAAAATGCCGCAAAAAAG
GGAATAAGGGCGACACGGAAATGTTGAATACTCATACTCTTCCTTTTTCAATATTATTGAAGCATTTATC
AGGGTTATTGTCTCATGAGCGGATACATATTTGAATGTATTTAGAAAAATAAACAAATAGGGGTTCCGCG
CACATTTCCCCGAAAAGTGCCACCTGACGTCGTCTCATTTTCGCCAAAAGTTGGCCCAGGGCTTCCCGGT
ATCAACAGGGACACCAGAATTTATTTATTCTGCGAAGTGATCTTCCGTCACAGGTATTTATTCGGCGCAA
AGTGCGTCGGGTGATGCTGCCAACTTACTGATTTAGTGTATGATGGTGTTTTTGAGGTGCTCCAGTGGCT
TCTGTTTCTATCAGCTGTCCCTCCTGTTCAGCTACTGACGGGGTGGTGCGTAACGGCAAAAGCACCGCCG
GACATCAGCGCTAGCGGAGTGTATACTGGCTTACTATGTTGGCACTGATGAGGGTGTCAGTGAAGTGCTT
CATGTGGCAGGAGAAAAAAGGCTGCACCGGTGCGTCAGCAGAATATGTGATACAGGATATATTCCGCTTC
CTCGCTCACTGACTCGCTACGCTCGGTCGTTCGACTGCGGCGAGCGGAAATGGCTTACGAACGGGGCGGA
GATTTCCTGGAAGATGCCAGGAAGATACTTAACAGGGAAGTGAGAGGGCCGCGGCAAAGCCGTTTTTCCA
TAGGCTCCGCCCCCCTGACAAGCATCACGAAATCTGACGCTCAAATCAGTGGTGGCGAAACCCGACAGGA
CTATAAAGATACCAGGCGTTTCCCCCTGGCGGCTCCCTCGTGCGCTCTCCTGTTCCTGCCTTTCGGTTTA
CCGGTGTCATTCCGCTGTTATGGCCGCGTTTGTCTCATTCCACGCCTGACACTCAGTTCCGGGTAGGCAG
TTCGCTCCAAGCTGGACTGTATGCACGAACCCCCCGTTCAGTCCGACCGCTGCGCCTTATCCGGTAACTA
TCGTCTTGAGTCCAACCCGGAAAGACATGCAAAAGCACCACTGGCAGCAGCCACTGGTAATTGATTTAGA
GGAGTTAGTCTTGAAGTCATGCGCCGGTTAAGGCTAAACTGAAAGGACAAGTTTTGGTGACTGCGCTCCT
CCAAGCCAGTTACCTCGGTTCAAAGAGTTGGTAGCTCAGAGAACCTTCGAAAAACCGCCCTGCAAGGCGG
TTTTTTCGTTTTCAGAGCAAGAGATTACGCGCAGACCAAAACGATCTCAAGAAGATCATCTTATTAATCA
GATAAAATATTTCTAGGCTCATGAGCCCGAAGTGGCGAGCCCGATCTTCCCCATCGGTGATGTCGGCGAT
ATAGGCGCCAGCAACCGCACCTGTGGCGCCGGTGATGCCGGCCACGATGCGTCCGGCGTAGAGGATCTGC
TCATGTTTGACAGCTTATCGAGCTCAGTGCGCTCGAGCTTCCCAACCTTACCAGAGGGCGCCCCAGCTGG
CAATTCCGACGTCTGTGTGGAATTGTGAGCGGATAACAATTTCACACAGGGCCCTCGGACACCGAGGAGA
ATGTCAAGAGGCGAACACACAACGTCTTGGAGCGCCAGAGGAGGAACGAGCTAAAACGGAGCTTTTTTGC
CCTGCGTGACCAGATCCCGGAGTTGGAAAACAATGAAAAGGCCCCCAAGGTAGTTATCCTTAAAAAAGCC
ACAGCATACATCCTGTCCGTCCAAGCAGAGGAGCAAAAGCTCATTTCTGAAGAGGACTTGTTGCGGAAAC
GACGAGAACAGTTGAAACACAAACTTGAACAGCTACGGAACTCTTGTGCGTAAGGAAAAGTAAGGAAAAC
GATTCCTTCTAACAGAAATGTCCTGAGCAATCACCTATGAACTGTCGA
